Addgene plasmid #86724: pBN278
Purpose: Tissue-specific FLP expression plasmid for C. elegans
Depositing lab: Peter Askjaer. Depositing organization: Centro Andaluz de Biologia del Desarrollo (CABD). Publication: An Efficient FLP-Based Toolkit for Spatiotemporal Control of Gene Expression in Caenorhabditis elegans. Munoz-Jimenez C, Ayuso C, Dobrzynska A, Torres-Mendez A, Ruiz PC, Askjaer P. Genetics. 2017 Aug;206(4):1763-1778. doi: 10.1534/genetics.117.201012. Epub 2017 Jun 23. PubMed 28646043.
Backbone
  Vector backbone: pBN9
  Vector type: Worm Expression
Growth in bacteria
  Bacterial resistance: Ampicillin, 100 μg/mL
  Growth temperature: 37°C
  Growth strain: DH5alpha
  Copy number: High Copy
Gene/Insert
  Gene/Insert name: Pmec-7::FLP D5
  Species: C. elegans (nematode)
  Cloning method: Gibson Cloning
  Sequencing primers: 5′ unknown
Terms and licenses: Academic/Nonprofit Terms; Industry Terms: Not Available to Industry
How to cite: pBN278 was a gift from Peter Askjaer (Addgene plasmid # 86724 ; http://n2t.net/addgene:86724 ; RRID:Addgene_86724)
