[The description below was written by a language model from this plasmid's Addgene catalogue record and pLannotate feature annotations shown in this document.]
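Description:
pBN278 is a C. elegans expression plasmid built on the pBN9 backbone that directs tissue-specific production of the yeast site-specific recombinase FLP. In E. coli it is maintained as a high-copy plasmid through a ColE1/pUC-type origin and selected with ampicillin via the β-lactamase gene and its native promoter. Short remnants of rop, bom, lacZα and an RSF origin are annotated, but these are partial fragments left over from the vector lineage rather than functional units.

The insert, assembled by Gibson cloning, is recorded as Pmec-7::FLP D5, meaning the FLP D5 version of the recombinase placed under the mec-7 promoter. The feature tables annotate the FLP coding sequence of about 1.4 kb, but not the promoter itself or any 3′ UTR, so their exact positions and extents cannot be read from the record. mec-7 is generally known as a touch receptor neuron gene, although the record says only that expression is tissue-specific. The plasmid also carries an unc-119 coding sequence on the opposite strand, a marker commonly used to identify transgenic worms by rescue of unc-119 mutants. Several Gateway attB sites (attB1 to attB4) are scattered through the plasmid, along with a col-34 fragment, probably genomic sequence inherited from the backbone; the record does not explain its role.

The two sequence records, depositor and NGS, are both 9,992 nt and nearly identical, differing by a one-base offset in part of the annotation and by detection of attB4. The plasmid belongs to a toolkit for spatiotemporal control of gene expression, in which FLP expressed in chosen cells recombines FRT-flanked cassettes to switch target genes on or off.
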