Features (pLannotate 1.2.2; 14 found; start..end, strand, type, name):
     43..631     -  rep_origin     ori: high-copy-number ColE1/pMB1/pBR322/pUC origin of replication
    802..1662    -  CDS            AmpR: β-lactamase; bla; confers resistance to ampicillin, carbenicillin, and related antibiotics
   1663..1767    -  promoter       AmpR promoter: bla
   1862..1897    +  CDS            rop (fragment): Rop protein, which maintains plasmids at low copy number; rop
   1999..2098    +  misc_feature   bom (fragment): basis of mobility region from pBR322
   2104..2261    -  CDS            lacZα (fragment): LacZα fragment of β-galactosidase; lacZ fragment
   2265..2285    +  protein_bind   attB3: mutant version of attB; core recombination site for the Gateway® BP reaction BP Clonase™
   3334..3354    +  protein_bind   attB2: mutant version of attB; core recombination site for the Gateway® BP reaction BP Clonase™
   4303..5673    +  CDS            FLP1: FLP_YEAST - Experimental evidence at protein level: Swiss-Prot protein existence level 1. Part of the plasmid amplification system, which corrects any decrease in copy number caused by a rare missegregation event. Catalyzes the recombination between the large inverted repetitions of the 2-micron plasmid during plasmid replication. This recombination event changes the direction of one of the two replication forks in the bidirectionally replicating molecule, effectively resulting in multiple rounds of replication from a single initiation event. Binds specifically to the FLP recognition target (F
   6518..7360    -  CDS            unc-119: UN119_CAEEL - Experimental evidence at protein level: Swiss-Prot protein existence level 1. Myristoyl-binding protein that acts as a cargo adapter: specifically binds the myristoyl moiety of a subset of N-terminally myristoylated proteins and is required for their localization. Plays a key role in ciliary membrane localization of proteins. Required for the establishment or function of the nervous system. From Caenorhabditis elegans.
   7471..7488    +  misc_feature   P element 5' end (fragment): No description available
   8352..8372    -  protein_bind   attB1: mutant version of attB; core recombination site for the Gateway® BP reaction BP Clonase™
   9496..9663    -  CDS            col-34 (fragment): COL34_CAEEL - Also known as ram-4. Experimental evidence at transcript level: Swiss-Prot protein existence level 2. Nematode cuticles are composed largely of collagen-like proteins. The cuticle functions both as an exoskeleton and as a barrier to protect the worm from its environment. From Caenorhabditis elegans.
   9913..9987    -  rep_origin     RSF ori (fragment): Plasmids containing the RSF 1030 origin of replication can be propagated in E. coli cells that contain additional plasmids with compatible origins.
>Addgene plasmid #86724 | pBN278 | depositor full sequence | sequence record 169065 | Full Sequence
GCAAAAGACCAGGAACCGTAAAAAGGCCGCGTTGCTGGCGTTTTTCCATAGGCTCCGCCCCCCTGACGAG
CATCACAAAAATCGACGCTCAAGTCAGAGGTGGCGAAACCCGACAGGACTATAAAGATACCAGGCGTTTC
CCCCTGGAAGCTCCCTCGTGCGCTCTCCTGTTCCGACCCTGCCGCTTACCGGATACCTGTCCGCCTTTCT
CCCTTCGGGAAGCGTGGCGCTTTCTCATAGCTCACGCTGTAGGTATCTCAGTTCGGTGTAGGTCGTTCGC
TCCAAGCTGGGCTGTGTGCACGAACCCCCCGTTCAGCCCGACCGCTGCGCCTTATCCGGTAACTATCGTC
TTGAGTCCAACCCGGTAAGACACGACTTATCGCCACTGGCAGCAGCCACTGGTAACAGGATTAGCAGAGC
GAGGTATGTAGGCGGTGCTACAGAGTTCTTGAAGTGGTGGCCTAACTACGGCTACACTAGAAGGACAGTA
TTTGGTATCTGCGCTCTGCTGAAGCCAGTTACCTTCGGAAAAAGAGTTGGTAGCTCTTGATCCGGCAAAC
AAACCACCGCTGGTAGCGGTGGTTTTTTTGTTTGCAAGCAGCAGATTACGCGCAGAAAAAAAGGATCTCA
AGAAGATCCTTTGATCTTTTCTACGGGGTCTGACGCTCAGTGGAACGAAAACTCACGTTAAGGGATTTTG
GTCATGAGATTATCAAAAAGGATCTTCACCTAGATCCTTTTAAATTAAAAATGAAGTTTTAAATCAATCT
AAAGTATATATGAGTAAACTTGGTCTGACAGTTACCAATGCTTAATCAGTGAGGCACCTATCTCAGCGAT
CTGTCTATTTCGTTCATCCATAGTTGCCTGACTCCCCGTCGTGTAGATAACTACGATACGGGAGGGCTTA
CCATCTGGCCCCAGTGCTGCAATGATACCGCGAGACCCACGCTCACCGGCTCCAGATTTATCAGCAATAA
ACCAGCCAGCCGGAAGGGCCGAGCGCAGAAGTGGTCCTGCAACTTTATCCGCCTCCATCCAGTCTATTAA
TTGTTGCCGGGAAGCTAGAGTAAGTAGTTCGCCAGTTAATAGTTTGCGCAACGTTGTTGCCATTGCTACA
GGCATCGTGGTGTCACGCTCGTCGTTTGGTATGGCTTCATTCAGCTCCGGTTCCCAACGATCAAGGCGAG
TTACATGATCCCCCATGTTGTGCAAAAAAGCGGTTAGCTCCTTCGGTCCTCCGATCGTTGTCAGAAGTAA
GTTGGCCGCAGTGTTATCACTCATGGTTATGGCAGCACTGCATAATTCTCTTACTGTCATGCCATCCGTA
AGATGCTTTTCTGTGACTGGTGAGTACTCAACCAAGTCATTCTGAGAATAGTGTATGCGGCGACCGAGTT
GCTCTTGCCCGGCGTCAATACGGGATAATACCGCGCCACATAGCAGAACTTTAAAAGTGCTCATCATTGG
AAAACGTTCTTCGGGGCGAAAACTCTCAAGGATCTTACCGCTGTTGAGATCCAGTTCGATGTAACCCACT
CGTGCACCCAACTGATCTTCAGCATCTTTTACTTTCACCAGCGTTTCTGGGTGAGCAAAAACAGGAAGGC
AAAATGCCGCAAAAAAGGGAATAAGGGCGACACGGAAATGTTGAATACTCATACTCTTCCTTTTTCAATA
TTATTGAAGCATTTATCAGGGTTATTGTCTCATGAGCGGATACATATTTGAATGTATTTAGAAAAATAAA
CAAATAGGGGTTCCGCGCACATTTCCCCGAAAAGTGCCACCTGACGTCTAAGAAACCATTATTATCATGA
CATTAACCTATAAAAATAGGCGTATCACGAGGCCCTTTCGTCTCGCGCGTTTCGGTGATGACGGTGAAAA
CCTCTGACACATGCAGCTCCCGGAGACGGTCACAGCTTGTCTGTAAGCGGATGCCGGGAGCAGACAAGCC
CGTCAGGGCGCGTCAGCGGGTGTTGGCGGGTGTCGGGGCTGGCTTAACTATGCGGCATCAGAGCAGATTG
TACTGAGAGTGCACCATATGCGGTGTGAAATACCGCACAGATGCGTAAGGAGAAAATACCGCATCAGGCG
CCATTCGCCATTCAGGCTGCGCAACTGTTGGGAAGGGCGATCGGTGCGGGCCTCTTCGCTATTACGCCAG
CTGGCGAAAGGGGGATGTGCTGCAAGGCGATTAAGTTGGGTAACGCCAGGGTTTTCCCAGTCACGACGTT
GTAAAACGACGGCCAGTGAATTATCAACTATGTATAATAAAGTTGCGGCCCATTAGGTCAGACAAAAATT
TCTGATCTTTAAACCTTATTGATTAAAACTAATTTTTGCCCGACTTTTTTGACACATGCACTAGACGCTT
GTACTCAAAATTTGGAAACCTTGCTCAAATCCACTACTCAGATATGACAGTAGCATCGATAATTGAACCA
TTATCCTGAAATCCCCTTTCCTGTCCCGGTTCATTTTCCAATTTTTTCAACGGTGGAAGAAGGGGCAAAT
TTTATACCAAAACGTCTCCGTTTATGACCCACCCCCTATGCAAAATAAACGGCTCTGGGAGAAATAGTAC
AGAAAACGCGGAGCCTGCTTGATTCCTTCTCCGAGGCGACAAAAAACGCATCATTCGTATTGTAAGATGC
ATGTGTGGCTGGCCTCTTTTGAATTTTACTGGTTTTTTATATTTCTACTAATATTTCGAAAAATTTTGTA
AGTAAATCATTGATTACGTTTACAAAAATTTAGAAACATTTCAAAATGATTACTTCTAAATTAATTATAT
TTACAGGTTAGTTCGAGTTACTTATGACCTTCCAATCCGCCATATCCGCCAAGGACGCTCCAATTAATTT
TTTAGAATTATTTTTTAACACATGTATTATTTTTTAACAATAAATTATTCATGAAATCATCAAATGTATA
TGTTCTACTATAATATTTAGGTCAAACTATAGAAAAGAAATCCTTGTTTTTGGAACAAAGGAGTTCAGAT
CCTGTGCATTTGATCTTGGATCCACATCTTTGGTCCATGGGAAAGCTTGGCACTGATCAAGAAGGATTCT
TCAAATATCTAAAATTGCCGGCTGCCCGTAGAATTCCATCAGTTTTCCAGAGTTTTAGTGAAAATTTGCA
TCCCGTTAGAAACAATCTACACAACGGTAAAAAGGACCCATTATTTTTACCGTACCGTTTTCCTTTATGG
CCCTCTATGCAAAAAATTATAGCGTGGAGGGGCAGTACAGAATAATAAAGTGTGAGAAAAAAAACTGCTC
TGCGAGAAATAGTACAGCAAACGCGGAGCATGCTTGATTCTATCCACTTTGTACAAGAAAGCTGGGTTAA
TACGACTCACTAGTGGGCAGATCTTCGAATGCATCGCGCGCACCGTACGTCTCGAGGAGCCGGCTGTAGC
ATGCGGCCGCGTAGTAATCTAGAAATGTAAACCTGTCATTTCTGTGTATTTCAGCACCGCGAAGAGCACC
ATAAACAGCTACAACAAGAGCACGAACGTCGGCTCCAACAGAAAAAGCTGCAAAACGCTGGTACTCACCA
CATGCTCTGATAATTGCCATTTCCTTCGATTTCTGACTTTCAATTGTGATATGATAACCTCAAAATCTCC
ATTCAAAATGAAAACTCTTAAATTTAAGAGCTTTCAACACCCCGCACTTTCCCACCTCATCGTTTTTCCC
TTCTATCTTATCAATTTTTTGTATTTTGTGTCAGTTTGCTATATCCTCATCACCTTTTTTACCGTTTAAT
CTCTCTATAGTATTGTTCGGGTGTTTCAAGATGAAACGTTTTGTGTGTAGCATTTTTGAAACACAGCGCG
AAAAATGCAGAAACTATCATCCACAATGCATTAAGTGCACTCATTGTGATGACTCCTAACCCCCTCGCCC
CACCAGTTGTCTCTTCACAAATTCATGGCACAATTCAAAAATGGCTTTTTGTGTTGGATCTTGATCTCGT
CTCTTTCCTTCTTCTTTCGTTTCTCTCGGACCACTCATTATTCGAATGCCATGCATTTGTTGATGATGCG
CAGCGATGGTCGCACACACTACAACAGATATGATGGTGGCTGTGCGTGGTGCAGAGCTCATGAATAAGTG
ATGGGGCACCGAGATGTGACTCCTCCCATTATTCGTCTTGAGTCGCATCTTTTGTCTTGGTCCGTTGTCA
GTCGAGCCTCAAGGCAGCCGTTCCGCCAGTGATCGCCTGCTAAGAAGTTGTAGGTGTAGAGGAAGAAACG
TCGGGTCCAAATTTCAAGCAACGGTACCAAAAATGCCACAATTCGACATTCTCTGTAAGACACCACCAAA
AGTCCTCGTCCGTCAATTCGTCGAGCGTTTCGAGCGTCCATCCGGAGAGAAGATCGCCCTCTGCGCCGCC
GAGCTCACCTACCTCTGCTGGATGATCACCCACAACGGAACCGCCATCAAGCGTGCCACCTTCATGTCCT
ACAACACCATCATCTCCAACTCCCTCTCCTTCGACATCGTCAACAAGTCCCTCCAATTCAAGTACAAGAC
CCAAAAGGCCACCATCCTCGAGGCCTCCCTCAAGGTAAGTTTAAACATATATATACTAACTAACCCTGAT
TATTTAAATTTTCAGAAGCTCATCCCAGCCTGGGAGTTCACCATCATCCCATACTACGGACAAAAGCACC
AATCCGACATCACCGACATCGTCTCCTCCCTCCAACTCCAATTCGAGTCCTCCGAGGAGGCCGACAAGGG
AAACTCCCACTCCAAGAAGATGCTCAAGGCCCTCCTCTCCGAGGGAGAGTCCATCTGGGAGATCACCGAG
AAGATCCTCAACTCCTTCGAGTACACCTCCCGTTTCACCAAGACCAAGACCCTCTACCAATTCCTCTTCC
TCGCCACCTTCATCAACTGCGGACGTTTCTCCGACATCAAGAACGTCGACCCAAAGTCCTTCAAGCTCGT
CCAAAACAAGTACCTCGGAGTCATCATCCAATGCCTCGTCACCGAGACCAAGACCTCCGTCTCCCGTCAC
ATCTACTTCTTCTCCGCCCGTGGACGTATCGACCCACTCGTCTACCTCGACGAGTTCCTCCGTAACTCCG
AGCCAGTCCTCAAGCGTGTCAACCGTACCGGAAACTCCTCCTCCAACAAGCAAGAGTACCAACTCCTCAA
GGACAACCTCGTCCGTTCCTACAACAAGGCCCTCAAGAAGAACGCCCCATACTCCATCTTCGCCATCAAG
AACGGACCAAAGTCCCACATCGGACGTCACCTCATGACCTCCTTCCTCTCCATGAAGGTAAGTTTAAACA
TGATTTTACTAACTAACTAATCTGATTTAAATTTTCAGGGACTCACCGAGCTCACCAACGTCGTCGGAAA
CTGGTCCGACAAGCGTGCCTCCGCCGTCGCCCGTACCACCTACACCCACCAAATCACCGCCATCCCAGAC
CACTACTTCGCCCTCGTCTCCCGTTACTACGCCTACGACCCAATCTCCAAGGAGATGATCGCCCTCAAGG
ACGAGACCAACCCAATCGAGGAGTGGCAACACATCGAGCAACTCAAGGGATCCGCCGAGGGATCCATCCG
TTACCCAGCCTGGAACGGAATCATCTCCCAAGAGGTCCTCGACTACCTCTCCTCCTACATCAACCGTCGT
ATCTAACGCGTATGTATCTGCATATCCTTCAAATGTTGTCCATATTGTATCAGTAAATTATAATGCCCCC
TTTTTATATATTCTCCTTATCATGTAAATGTTCTATTGATTTTTTGCTGGTGTAAAACGTTTTTATAGTA
AATCCTCTCCACAGTGAATTTGTTAAATTGTATCAAAACAAGACATTGATTAAATTTGTTCGAGACTTGT
GGATTGTAAAATATTTTGCAGAAAATGGCAATATTCATTTAGAAACATTACTTCCATAATAGGAAAAACT
ATTTATGAGTTTTCATGTGCCTATGCAAGTTCCCACTCTGTGTGAATTTCATCATACAAATTGAGCAAAC
ATAAGGTTTATGTCCAGTATGGGTTCTCAGATGTTTTGTAAGAGTTGAGCTGTCGGTGAATGCCTTCTCA
CATTGAGCACATGGATACGGTCTCTCTCCAGTGTGTGTTCTGAAATAATGAAAAATAGTCTTGCAATATG
TTTCTACTATTCGAGAAAAAATGTAATTTTTTTTCTTATGGTAACCCGGCTTTCCCCGGGCCTAGTTCTA
GACATTCTCTAATGAAAAAATCTTTCAGTTGAAATTGAAAATGAGTTAAAGTTGGAGTTTTTATTGAAAA
CAGATTTCCGTGTGATTAGTGTTTTTAGCGAGTGTGACAGGACAGCGAAAAAATATAGAAACAAGGGGGG
AACTGAAAAGCTTAGGAATGCATTGAACATGAGAAGGGGAAGGGGAAGGAACAAACTAGACAGGAATTAT
TGGAATTTAATCACATTTGGAGTTTTTTTTCTATTCGACAGAATAATTATCCAGAACATTTTTGTATTAA
ATATTTATGCATCATATGAGTAGTCGGCTTTGTTGTGCATGACGAGTTTGTTATCGACGAAATAGAAGCT
GTCAGAACGAGTCTCGTTTGGATTGTTGATCATGTCGTCCACTGAAAAAGAGATTAGTCTTTTGAATTGT
ACTTTTTAGAATAATGACTCACTGAGTTGTTGAGAGAGTTGAGGGAACTCATAGATATGTTCACAGTTGT
TTCGTGAATTCGGAATACAGAATCCGAATTCAAAGTCAAAACACTTCAGAAGGCGATCTTTGAAGAAGTG
ACGTTCGATCATTCGGAAATGATGGATTGGGATGTCTCCTACTTTGAATTCCACAGTTGCTCCGACCGTT
TTGAGTTTCAAAAAGTTTGGAGCAAATCTATAACGCACGTATCTTGCCGACTCCTGTGGCGACTCATCAT
TCTCCTGATCGTTCTCCGGTTTGGCGATCTCGAAAAGCACTTGCTCAGTGTCCAGATCACGGATTTGGAA
CTTGGTGAACTCGATGTTATAGATGTTCGCAGATGGGGAGCATAAGAATCCTAAATTTATGTTTTAAACT
GAAATCCAAAGGGAGCAAGATACCTTGAGTGATTCCCGGAAGTGCTAAAACGTCGTTCGGAGTGATTTGA
GCTTTCTTCGCAAGCTCCGATTCCGTTGTGATTCCTTGTTCGGTGCTTGGTGGTGGCCGTGGCATCTGGA
AATATGGAAAAGTTCAACAAAAAGAAAAGAGAAAAGAATGAAATCGGATATCAAGAGTTAGTTGAGCGGT
TTCTCTAGTTTTCTGAGTCTCACCTGCGACGGGAAGGTCGCCGAGCCGGGTGGAATCGATCGTTGTTGCT
CGGCTTTCATATCGGTTTGGTTGGAAGCGGCTGAAAACGGAAAGAAGTGGAAGAAGGAAAAGAGTGTGGT
GTGACAGGAAAATGGTAATTAGAGGGTGCCAAATAACCAGCTATATTTTGTTTTTTTTTGAAAACATTTT
TAAAAAGAAAAATACGATAATGATATCAGATGGATTTCCGGAAAACTGGTATGAAAAATTTCAACCTTTT
TGAGTACATGTAATCAAAATACACTTTGTAAATTATCATTTTTATTGAAACTCCACCATTTTTCTATTTA
TAACGCTAATAATTTGAAAAAGAAACCTATTGCGAACCGCGGGGTGAATCCCAAAAACGAATGCGTTTTG
GTGGAGTGATTGATTCGAATCGAAGAAGAAAAAGAAGAAGACGTGGAATAGAGAGCTCACTCTTAACCGA
GCAGCACACACCGACAGAAAAAAAAATGAAATGAATGAGGGTCTTCTTCTTCTTCTTCTTCGAATGATTG
ACAGAAATGGGAAAAAGAGGAAGATTGAGAAGGGAAAAAGGAAGGAGAAAAGAAGCAGAAGAAGACGTCA
GAGAGGAGAGGAACGAGCGGAAAAGCAGCGGGCGCAAGTCATAGAAGTAGCAGAGCTGGGGAGAAGAAGA
CACTATCCAAGAAAGGAATGACGAGAGAGTATGCAAAGGGGTATAGGGTGCAGACAGAATAGGAACAGAA
TAACAGATGATGAGCCAAGAAGAGTTGAAAAGGGCGATGAATTTGTCATGTAACTTAATTTGGGTCAATT
TGAGCATGATGAATTGAAATCATCCCTTGTTGGGAGTTAATAACCGGTTTGTTATCAGAAACCCTGTAAT
AGAAGGGCGCCCTAACTTTGAGCCAATTCATCCCGGTTTCTGTCAAATATATCAAAAAGTGGTCAACTGA
CAAATTGTTTTTGATATTATAATAAACATTTTATCCGTTAACAATTTTCGAATACTTTTTACAAGGACTT
GGATAAATTGGCTCAAAGAGCCTGCTTTTTTGTACAAACTTGAATTCAAAAACGCAGAACTCGTACTGTT
GGATGCCTGTGTAGCGGTCCTCTATTGATTTTTGCTATTTTTTGATAATTTTACTGTAAATTATGAGTTA
TTCCAATTAACATTCCTAGCTAAATGTAAGTTAGCGACCAATTTTTTAGCAACCCCATTTTATGACTTTT
CAGAATATCGCCTACTGGGTCAACGACACTTGTTTGGAACTAAGGGTCTTCCCAATTTTTTTTAAATCTT
CATAGGCTTGACAGAATCAGGGTTCTTCAAGCAGCTTTGAGAGGGAATCAATTGCAACATTTGATGTTAA
ATTTATATTTTTTATAGTTCTCTGGTGAAATGGGGACCACCGCAAAGCCCCTTTTATGTTTTTAACTTGA
ATAAAATCTTGTATTAAATTGTGATTTATAGATCTGTATGGGTAATTTGAAGGAAAAGAAAGGGAGCTCC
CAAAAGTGCCTTACAGATCCAGGCCCAATAAATGTAAACTATTGGGCAGTAGTATGGCAAAAATCGTGCG
GAATTTGAAAAACCTAGAATTAAAATAAATATTCAACACAAATGTTCGAGATATTTTAAGTTCGGAGTGT
ATATCTAGAACATATTGTACAAGTAGGTCTACGGGATCGTCTACGGGAAAATTTGATTTCCTCGAAGATG
TATTTAATGAATTCTCTAATGTTGCAGGTCTTTGTATTTGACAGAATGTTGGTTTTTGAAACTTATTCGC
CATAATTGCTTGGCTACTACATGTCTCATGCCATTGACACTATCCTGTACTCGAAATTTGTTAAGTAACT
ACCCACCGTCCACTTATGACGAGAGGGTCAATTAAGGTCACTCCACAAAAGTAAATTTGAAAACACATGA
GAAAAAGTGATCTGAATTCCCTTGAAGTGGCTAAAACAAAGCAGATGAGGGATACGACGTATGCGACTAC
TGAGAGATAAGGTCGAAACTTGATAAGGATGCTGCTTACCTGCTTAGCAAGTTTCTTCGCACAGGAGAAA
GTGACAAGCTAAACTATCAAATTCATCTAAAACCTCAAAAAATTATTTTGGATGAAATAATGTTTTATTT
TGAGCAACGCATAAGGCAAAGAATAAATTAAAGGCGATCCGCTTAGCGGCGAGTTCCGTCCTCGAAGAAG
ATTCCTCCATCGATGGCGCAGTACTTTGGACAGATTCCACGCTCTCCTGGGGTTCCTGGTGGTCCGACTG
GTCCTGGCTGTCCTGGGTTTCCGTCGGCTCCTGGCTTGCCGTCTGGTCCTGGTGGTCCCTTTGGTCCAGG
TTGTCCTGAAAGATGTGGTGATTAGATATGGATTGAAAAACTATGAAATGATTACCTGGGGTTCCGTCGT
TTCCTGGTTGTCCGGATGGTCCTGGTGGTCCGACTGGTCCTGGCTCTCCGGTGGATCCTGGCTCTCCCTT
TTGGACTGGCTCGCAGACAGCTGGAAGTCCCTCCAACTTTCTATACAAAGTTGATAGCTTGGCGTAATCA
TGGTCATAGCTGTTTCCTGTGTGAAATTGTTATCCGCTGGTATCAGCTCACTCAAAGGCGGTAATACGGT
TATCCACAGAATCAGGGGATAACGCAGGAAAGAACATGTGAGCAAAAGGCCA
