Features (pLannotate 1.2.2; 15 found; start..end, strand, type, name):
     43..631     -  rep_origin     ori: high-copy-number ColE1/pMB1/pBR322/pUC origin of replication
    802..1662    -  CDS            AmpR: β-lactamase; bla; confers resistance to ampicillin, carbenicillin, and related antibiotics
   1663..1767    -  promoter       AmpR promoter: bla
   1862..1897    +  CDS            rop (fragment): Rop protein, which maintains plasmids at low copy number; rop
   1999..2098    +  misc_feature   bom (fragment): basis of mobility region from pBR322
   2104..2261    -  CDS            lacZα (fragment): LacZα fragment of β-galactosidase; lacZ fragment
   2265..2285    +  protein_bind   attB3: mutant version of attB; core recombination site for the Gateway® BP reaction BP Clonase™
   3333..3353    +  protein_bind   attB2: mutant version of attB; core recombination site for the Gateway® BP reaction BP Clonase™
   4302..5672    +  CDS            FLP1: FLP_YEAST - Experimental evidence at protein level: Swiss-Prot protein existence level 1. Part of the plasmid amplification system, which corrects any decrease in copy number caused by a rare missegregation event. Catalyzes the recombination between the large inverted repetitions of the 2-micron plasmid during plasmid replication. This recombination event changes the direction of one of the two replication forks in the bidirectionally replicating molecule, effectively resulting in multiple rounds of replication from a single initiation event. Binds specifically to the FLP recognition target (F
   6517..7359    -  CDS            unc-119: UN119_CAEEL - Experimental evidence at protein level: Swiss-Prot protein existence level 1. Myristoyl-binding protein that acts as a cargo adapter: specifically binds the myristoyl moiety of a subset of N-terminally myristoylated proteins and is required for their localization. Plays a key role in ciliary membrane localization of proteins. Required for the establishment or function of the nervous system. From Caenorhabditis elegans.
   7470..7487    +  misc_feature   P element 5' end (fragment): No description available
   8351..8371    -  protein_bind   attB1: mutant version of attB; core recombination site for the Gateway® BP reaction BP Clonase™
   9495..9662    -  CDS            col-34 (fragment): COL34_CAEEL - Also known as ram-4. Experimental evidence at transcript level: Swiss-Prot protein existence level 2. Nematode cuticles are composed largely of collagen-like proteins. The cuticle functions both as an exoskeleton and as a barrier to protect the worm from its environment. From Caenorhabditis elegans.
   9833..9853    -  protein_bind   attB4: mutant version of attB; core recombination site for the Gateway® BP reaction BP Clonase™
   9913..9987    -  rep_origin     RSF ori (fragment): Plasmids containing the RSF 1030 origin of replication can be propagated in E. coli cells that contain additional plasmids with compatible origins.
>Addgene plasmid #86724 | pBN278 | addgene full sequence | sequence record 171482 | Addgene NGS Result
GCAAAAGRCCAGGAACCGTAAAAAGGCCGCGTTGCTGGCGTTTTTCCATAGGCTCCGCCCCCCTGACGAG
CATCACAAAAATCGACGCTCAAGTCAGAGGTGGCGAAACCCGACAGGACTATAAAGATACCAGGCGTTTC
CCCCTGGAAGCTCCCTCGTGCGCTCTCCTGTTCCGACCCTGCCGCTTACCGGATACCTGTCCGCCTTTCT
CCCTTCGGGAAGCGTGGCGCTTTCTCATAGCTCACGCTGTAGGTATCTCAGTTCGGTGTAGGTCGTTCGC
TCCAAGCTGGGCTGTGTGCACGAACCCCCCGTTCAGCCCGACCGCTGCGCCTTATCCGGTAACTATCGTC
TTGAGTCCAACCCGGTAAGACACGACTTATCGCCACTGGCAGCAGCCACTGGTAACAGGATTAGCAGAGC
GAGGTATGTAGGCGGTGCTACAGAGTTCTTGAAGTGGTGGCCTAACTACGGCTACACTAGAAGAACAGTA
TTTGGTATCTGCGCTCTGCTGAAGCCAGTTACCTTCGGAAAAAGAGTTGGTAGCTCTTGATCCGGCAAAC
AAACCACCGCTGGTAGCGGTGGTTTTTTTGTTTGCAAGCAGCAGATTACGCGCAGAAAAAAAGGATCTCA
AGAAGATCCTTTGATCTTTTCTACGGGGTCTGACGCTCAGTGGAACGAAAACTCACGTTAAGGGATTTTG
GTCATGAGATTATCAAAAAGGATCTTCACCTAGATCCTTTTAAATTAAAAATGAAGTTTTAAATCAATCT
AAAGTATATATGAGTAAACTTGGTCTGACAGTTACCAATGCTTAATCAGTGAGGCACCTATCTCAGCGAT
CTGTCTATTTCGTTCATCCATAGTTGCCTGACTCCCCGTCGTGTAGATAACTACGATACGGGAGGGCTTA
CCATCTGRCCCCAGTGCTGCAATGATACCGCGAGACCCACGCTCACCGGCTCCAGATTTATCAGCAATAA
ACCAGCCAGCCGGAAGGGCCGAGCGCAGAAGTGGTCCTGCAACTTTATCCGCCTCCATCCAGTCTATTAA
TTGTTGCCGGGAAGCTAGAGTAAGTAGTTCGCCAGTTAATAGTTTGCGCAACGTTGTTGCCATTGCTACA
GGCATCGTGGTGTCACGCTCGTCGTTTGGTATGGCTTCATTCAGCTCCGGTTCCCAACGATCAAGGCGAG
TTACATGATCCCCCATGTTGTGCAAAAAAGCGGTTAGCTCCTTCGGTCCTCCGATCGTTGTCAGAAGTAA
GTTGGCCGCAGTGTTATCACTCATGGTTATGGCAGCACTGCATAATTCTCTTACTGTCATGCCATCCGTA
AGATGCTTTTCTGTGACTGGTGAGTACTCAACCAAGTCATTCTGAGAATAGTGTATGCGGCGACCGAGTT
GCTCTTGCCCGGCGTCAATACGGGATAATACCGCGCCACATAGCAGAACTTTAAAAGTGCTCATCATTGG
AAAACGTTCTTCGGGGCGAAAACTCTCAAGGATCTTACCGCTGTTGAGATCCAGTTCGATGTAACCCACT
CGTGCACCCAACTGATCTTCAGCATCTTTTACTTTCACCAGCGTTTCTGGGTGAGCAAAAACAGGAAGGC
AAAATGCCGCAAAAAAGGGAATAAGGGCGACACGGAAATGTTGAATACTCATACTCTTCCTTTTTCAATA
TTATTGAAGCATTTATCAGGGTTATTGTCTCATGAGCGGATACATATTTGAATGTATTTAGAAAAATAAA
CAAATAGGGGTTCCGCGCACATTTCCCCGAAAAGTGCCACCTGACGTCTAAGAAACCATTATTATCATGA
CATTAACCTATAAAAATAGGCGTATCACGAGGCCCTTTCGTCTCGCGCGTTTCGGTGATGACGGTGAAAA
CCTCTGACACATGCAGCTCCCGGAGACGGTCACAGCTTGTCTGTAAGCGGATGCCGGGAGCAGACAAGCC
CGTCAGGGCGCGTCAGCGGGTGTTGGCGGGTGTCGGGGCTGGCTTAACTATGCGGCATCAGAGCAGATTG
CACTGAGAGTGCACCATATGCGGTGTGAAATACCGCACAGATGCGTAAGGAGAAAATACCGCATCAGGCG
CCATTCGCCATTCAGGCTGCGCAACTGTTGGGAAGGGCGATCGGTGCGGGCCTCTTCGCTATTACGCCAG
CTGGCGAAAGGGGGATGTGCTGCAAGGCGATTAAGTTGGGTAACGCCAGGGTTTTCCCAGTCACGACGTT
GTAAAACGACGGCCAGTGAATTATCAACTATGTATAATAAAGTTGGGCCCATTAGGTCAGACAAAAATTT
CTGATCTTTAAACCTTATTGATTAAAACTAATTTTTGCCCGACTTTTTTGACACATGCACTAGACGCTTG
TACTCAAAATTTGGAAACCTTGCTCAAATCCACTACTCAGATATGACAGTAGCATCGATAATTGAACCAT
TATCCTGAAATCCCCTTTCCTGTCCCGGTTCATTTTCCAATTTTTTCAACGGTGGAAGAAGGGGCAAATT
TTATACCAAAACGTCTCCGTTTATGACCCACCCCCTATGCAAAATAAACGGCTCTGGGAGAAATAGTACA
GAAAACGCGGAGCCTGCTTGATTCCTTCTCCGAGGCGACAAAAAACGCATCATTCGTATTGTAAGATGCA
TGTGTGGCTGGCCTCTTTTGAATTTTACTGGTTTTTTATATTTCTACTAATATTTCGAAAAATTTTGTAA
GTAAATCATTGATTACGTTTACAAAAATTTAGAAACATTTCAAAATGATTACTTCTAAATTAATTATATT
TACAGGTTAGTTCGAGTTACTTATGACCTTCCAATCCGCCATATCCGCCAAGGACGCTCCAATTAATTTT
TTAGAATTATTTTTTAACACATGTATTATTTTTTAACAATAAATTATTCATGAAATCATCAAATGTATAT
GTTCTACTATAATATTTAGGTCAAACTATAGAAAAGAAATCCTTGTTTTTGGAACAAAGGAGTTCAGATC
CTGTGCATTTGATCTTGGATCCACATCTTTGGTCCATGGGAAAGCTTGGCACTGATCAAGAAGGATTCTT
CAAATATCTAAAATTGCCGGCTGCCCGTAGAATTCCATCAGTTTTCCAGAGTTTTAGTGAAAATTTGCAT
CCCGTTAGAAACAATCTACACAACGGTAAAAAGGACCCATTATTTTTACCGTACCGTTTTCCTTTATGGC
CCTCTATGCAAAAAATTATAGCGTGGAGGGGCAGTACAGAATAATAAAGTGTGAGAAAAAAAACTGCTCT
GCGAGAAATAGTACAGCAAACGCGGAGCATGCTTGATTCTATCCACTTTGTACAAGAAAGCTGGGTTAAT
ACGACTCACTAGTGGGCAGATCTTCGAATGCATCGCGCGCACCGTACGTCTCGAGGAGCCGGCTGTAGCA
TGCGGCCGCGTAGTAATCTAGAAATGTAAACCTGTCATTTCTGTGTATTTCAGCACCGCGAAGAGCACCA
TAAACAGCTACAACAAGAGCACGAACGTCGGCTCCAACAGAAAAAGCTGCAAAACGCTGGTACTCACCAC
ATGCTCTGATAATTGCCATTTCCTTCGATTTCTGACTTTCAATTGTGATATGATAACCTCAAAATCTCCA
TTCAAAATGAAAACTCTTAAATTTAAGAGCTTTCAACACCCCGCACTTTCCCACCTCATCGTTTTTCCCT
TCTATCTTATCAATTTTTTGTATTTTGTGTCAGTTTGCTATATCCTCATCACCTTTTTTACCGTTTAATC
TCTCTATAGTATTGTTCGGGTGTTTCAAGATGAAACGTTTTGTGTGTAGCATTTTTGAAACACAGCGCGA
AAAATGCAGAAACTATCATCCACAATGCATTAAGTGCACTCATTGTGATGACTCCTAACCCCCTCGCCCC
ACCAGTTGTCTCTTCACAAATTCATGGCACAATTCAAAAATGGCTTTTTGTGTTGGATCTTGATCTCGTC
TCTTTCCTTCTTCTTTCGTTTCTCTCGGACCACTCATTATTCGAATGCCATGCATTTGTTGATGATGCGC
AGCGATGGTCGCACACACTACAACAGATATGATGGTGGCTGTGCGTGGTGCAGAGCTCATGAATAAGTGA
TGGGGCACCGAGATGTGACTCCTCCCATTATTCGTCTTGAGTCGCATCTTTTGTCTTGGTCCGTTGTCAG
TCGAGCCTCAAGGCAGCCGTTCCGCCAGTGATCGCCTGCTAAGAAGTTGTAGGTGTAGAGGAAGAAACGT
CGGGTCCAAATTTCAAGCAACGGTACCAAAAATGCCACAATTCGACATTCTCTGTAAGACACCACCAAAA
GTCCTCGTCCGTCAATTCGTCGAGCGTTTCGAGCGTCCATCCGGAGAGAAGATCGCCCTCTGCGCCGCCG
AGCTCACCTACCTCTGCTGGATGATCACCCACAACGGAACCGCCATCAAGCGTGCCACCTTCATGTCCTA
CAACACCATCATCTCCAACTCCCTCTCCTTCGACATCGTCAACAAGTCCCTCCAATTCAAGTACAAGACC
CAAAAGGCCACCATCCTCGAGGCCTCCCTCAAGGTAAGTTTAAACATATATATACTAACTAACCCTGATT
ATTTAAATTTTCAGAAGCTCATCCCAGCCTGGGAGTTCACCATCATCCCATACTACGGACAAAAGCACCA
ATCCGACATCACCGACATCGTCTCCTCCCTCCAACTCCAATTCGAGTCCTCCGAGGAGGCCGACAAGGGA
AACTCCCACTCCAAGAAGATGCTCAAGGCCCTCCTCTCCGAGGGAGAGTCCATCTGGGAGATCACCGAGA
AGATCCTCAACTCCTTCGAGTACACCTCCCGTTTCACCAAGACCAAGACCCTCTACCAATTCCTCTTCCT
CGCCACCTTCATCAACTGCGGACGTTTCTCCGACATCAAGAACGTCGACCCAAAGTCCTTCAAGCTCGTC
CAAAACAAGTACCTCGGAGTCATCATCCAATGCCTCGTCACCGAGACCAAGACCTCCGTCTCCCGTCACA
TCTACTTCTTCTCCGCCCGTGGACGTATCGACCCACTCGTCTACCTCGACGAGTTCCTCCGTAACTCCGA
GCCAGTCCTCAAGCGTGTCAACCGTACCGGAAACTCCTCCTCCAACAAGCAAGAGTACCAACTCCTCAAG
GACAACCTCGTCCGTTCCTACAACAAGGCCCTCAAGAAGAACGCCCCATACTCCATCTTCGCCATCAAGA
ACGGACCAAAGTCCCACATCGGACGTCACCTCATGACCTCCTTCCTCTCCATGAAGGTAAGTTTAAACAT
GATTTTACTAACTAACTAATCTGATTTAAATTTTCAGGGACTCACCGAGCTCACCAACGTCGTCGGAAAC
TGGTCCGACAAGCGTGCCTCCGCCGTCGCCCGTACCACCTACACCCACCAAATCACCGCCATCCCAGACC
ACTACTTCGCCCTCGTCTCCCGTTACTACGCCTACGACCCAATCTCCAAGGAGATGATCGCCCTCAAGGA
CGAGACCAACCCAATCGAGGAGTGGCAACACATCGAGCAACTCAAGGGATCCGCCGAGGGATCCATCCGT
TACCCAGCCTGGAACGGAATCATCTCCCAAGAGGTCCTCGACTACCTCTCCTCCTACATCAACCGTCGTA
TCTAACGCGTATGTATCTGCATATCCTTCAAATGTTGTCCATATTGTATCAGTAAATTATAATGCCCCCT
TTTTATATATTCTCCTTATCATGTAAATGTTCTATTGATTTTTTGCTGGTGTAAAACGTTTTTATAGTAA
ATCCTCTCCACAGTGAATTTGTTAAATTGTATCAAAACAAGACATTGATTAAATTTGTTCGAGACTTGTG
GATTGTAAAATATTTTGCAGAAAATGGCAATATTCATTTAGAAACATTACTTCCATAATAGGAAAAACTA
TTTATGAGTTTTCATGTGCCTATGCAAGTTCCCACTCTGTGTGAATTTCATCATACAAATTGAGCAAACA
TAAGGTTTATGTCCAGTATGGGTTCTCAGATGTTTTGTAAGAGTTGAGCTGTCGGTGAATGCCTTCTCAC
ATTGAGCACATGGATACGGTCTCTCTCCAGTGTGTGTTCTGAAATAATGAAAAATAGTCTTGCAATATGT
TTCTACTATTCGAGAAAAAATGTAATTTTTTTTCTTATGGTAACCCGGCTTTCCCCGGGCCTAGTTCTAG
ACATTCTCTAATGAAAAAATCTTTCAGTTGAAATTGAAAATGAGTTAAAGTTGGAGTTTTTATTGAAAAC
AGATTTCCGTGTGATTAGTGTTTTTAGCGAGTGTGACAGGACAGCGAAAAAATATAGAAACAAGGGGGGA
ACTGAAAAGCTTAGGAATGCATTGAACATGAGAAGGGGAAGGGGAAGGAACAAACTAGACAGGAATTATT
GGAATTTAATCACATTTGGAGTTTTTTTTCTATTCGACAGAATAATTATCCAGAACATTTTTGTATTAAA
TATTTATGCATCATATGAGTAGTCGGCTTTGTTGTGCATGACGAGTTTGTTATCGACGAAATAGAAGCTG
TCAGAACGAGTCTCGTTTGGATTGTTGATCATGTCGTCCACTGAAAAAGAGATTAGTCTTTTGAATTGTA
CTTTTTAGAATAATGACTCACTGAGTTGTTGAGAGAGTTGAGGGAACTCATAGATATGTTCACAGTTGTT
TCGTGAATTCGGAATACAGAATCCGAATTCAAAGTCAAAACACTTCAGAAGGCGATCTTTGAAGAAGTGA
CGTTCGATCATTCGGAAATGATGGATTGGGATGTCTCCTACTTTGAATTCCACAGTTGCTCCGACCGTTT
TGAGTTTCAAAAAGTTTGGAGCAAATCTATAACGCACGTATCTTGCCGACTCCTGTGGCGACTCATCATT
CTCCTGATCGTTCTCCGGTTTGGCGATCTCGAAAAGCACTTGCTCAGTGTCCAGATCACGGATTTGGAAC
TTGGTGAACTCGATGTTATAGATGTTCGCAGATGGGGAGCATAAGAATCCTAAATTTATGTTTTAAACTG
AAATCCAAAGGGAGCAAGATACCTTGAGTGATTCCCGGAAGTGCTAAAACGTCGTTCGGAGTGATTTGAG
CTTTCTTCGCAAGCTCCGATTCCGTTGTGATTCCTTGTTCGGTGCTTGGTGGTGGCCGTGGCATCTGGAA
ATATGGAAAAGTTCAACAAAAAGAAAAGAGAAAAGAATGAAATCGGATATCAAGAGTTAGTTGAGCGGTT
TCTCTAGTTTTCTGAGTCTCACCTGCGACGGGAAGGTCGCCGAGCCGGGTGGAATCGATCGTTGTTGCTC
GGCTTTCATATCGGTTTGGTTGGAAGCGGCTGAAAACGGAAAGAAGTGGAAGAAGGAAAAGAGTGTGGTG
TGACAGGAAAATGGTAATTAGAGGGTGCCAAATAACCAGCTATATTTTGTTTTTTTTTGAAAACATTTTT
AAAAAGAAAAATACGATAATGATATCAGATGGATTTCCGGAAAACTGGTATGAAAAATTTCAACCTTTTT
GAGTACATGTAATCAAAATACACTTTGTAAATTATCATTTTTATTGAAACTCCACCATTTTTCTATTTAT
AACGCTAATAATTTGAAAAAGAAACCTATTGCGAACCGCGGGGTGAATCCCAAAAACGAATGCGTTTTGG
TGGAGTGATTGATTCGAATCGAAGAAGAAAAAGAAGAAGACGTGGAATAGAGAGCTCACTCTTAACCGAG
CAGCACACACCGACAGAAAAAAAAATGAAATGAATGAGGGTCTTCTTCTTCTTCTTCTTCGAATGATTGA
CAGAAATGGGAAAAAGAGGAAGATTGAGAAGGGAAAAAGGAAGGAGAAAAGAAGCAGAAGAAGACGTCAG
AGAGGAGAGGAACGAGCGGAAAAGCAGCGGGCGCAAGTCATAGAAGTAGCAGAGCTGGGGAGAAGAAGAC
ACTATCCAAGAAAGGAATGACGAGAGAGTATGCAAAGGGGTATAGGGTGCAGACAGAATAGGAACAGAAT
AACAGATGATGAGCCAAGAAGAGTTGAAAAGGGCGATGAATTTGTCATGTAACTTAATTTGGGTCAATTT
GAGCATGATGAATTGAAATCATCCCTTGTTGGGAGTTAATAACCGGTTTGTTATCAGAAACCCTGTAATA
GAAGGGCGCCCTAACTTTGAGCCAATTCATCCCGGTTTCTGTCAAATATATCAAAAAGTGGTCAACTGAC
AAATTGTTTTTGATATTATAATAAACATTTTATCCGTTAACAATTTTCGAATACTTTTTACAAGGACTTG
GATAAATTGGCTCAAAGAGCCTGCTTTTTTGTACAAACTTGAATTCAAAAACGCAGAACTCGTACTGTTG
GATGCCTGTGTAGCGGTCCTCTATTGATTTTTGCTATTTTTTGATAATTTTACTGTAAATTATGAGTTAT
TCCAATTAACATTCCTAGCTAAATGTAAGTTAGCGACCAATTTTTTAGCAACCCCATTTTATGACTTTTC
AGAATATCGCCTACTGGGTCAACGACACTTGTTTGGAACTAAGGGTCTTCCCAATTTTTTTTAAATCTTC
ATAGGCTTGACAGAATCAGGGTTCTTCAAGCAGCTTTGAGAGGGAATCAATTGCAACATTTGATGTTAAA
TTTATATTTTTTATAGTTCTCTGGTGAAATGGGGACCACCGCAAAGCCCCTTTTATGTTTTTAACTTGAA
TAAAATCTTGTATTAAATTGTGATTTATAGATCTGTATGGGTAATTTGAAGGAAAAGAAAGGGAGCTCCC
AAAAGTGCCTTACAGATCCAGGCCCAATAAATGTAAACTATTGGGCAGTAGTATGGCAAAAATCGTGCGG
AATTTGAAAAACCTAGAATTAAAATAAATATTCAACACAAATGTTCGAGATATTTTAAGTTCGGAGTGTA
TATCTAGAACATATTGTACAAGTAGGTCTACGGGATCGTCTACGGGAAAATTTGATTTCCTCGAAGATGT
ATTTAATGAATTCTCTAATGTTGCAGGTCTTTGTATTTGACAGAATGTTGGTTTTTGAAACTTATTCGCC
ATAATTGCTTGGCTACTACATGTCTCATGCCATTGACACTATCCTGTACTCGAAATTTGTTAAGTAACTA
CCCACCGTCCACTTATGACGAGAGGGTCAATTAAGGTCACTCCACAAAAGTAAATTTGAAAACACATGAG
AAAAAGTGATCTGAATTCCCTTGAAGTGGCTAAAACAAAGCAGATGAGGGATACGACGTATGCGACTACT
GAGAGATAAGGTCGAAACTTGATAAGGATGCTGCTTACCTGCTTAGCAAGTTTCTTCGCACAGGAGAAAG
TGACAAGCTAAACTATCAAATTCATCTAAAACCTCAAAAAATTATTTTGGATGAAATAATGTTTTATTTT
GAGCAACGCATAAGGCAAAGAATAAATTAAAGGCGATCCGCTTAGCGGCGAGTTCCGTCCTCGAAGAAGA
TTCCTCCATCGATGGCGCAGTACTTTGGACAGATTCCACGCTCTCCTGGGGTTCCTGGTGGTCCGACTGG
TCCTGGCTGTCCTGGGTTTCCGTCGGCTCCTGGCTTGCCGTCTGGTCCTGGTGGTCCCTTTGGTCCAGGT
TGTCCTGAAAGATGTGGTGATTAGATATGGATTGAAAAACTATGAAATGATTACCTGGGGTTCCGTCGTT
TCCTGGTTGTCCGGATGGTCCTGGTGGTCCGACTGGTCCTGGCTCTCCGGTGGATCCTGGCTCTCCCTTT
TGGACTGGCTCGCAGACAGCTGGAAGTCCCTCCAACTTTTCTATACAAAGTTGATAGCTTGGCGTAATCA
TGGTCATAGCTGTTTCCTGTGTGAAATTGTTATCCGCTGGTATCAGCTCACTCAAAGGCGGTAATACGGT
TATCCACAGAATCAGGGGATAACGCAGGAAAGAACATGTGAGCAAAAGGCCA
